Addgene plasmid #194157: ABE8e-N108Q
Purpose: Mammalian expression of ABE8e-N108Q
Depositing lab: Dali Li. Depositing organization: East China Normal University. Publication: Engineering a precise adenine base editor with minimal bystander editing. Chen L, Zhang S, Xue N, Hong M, Zhang X, Zhang D, Yang J, Bai S, Huang Y, Meng H, Wu H, Luan C, Zhu B, Ru G, Gao H, Zhong L, Liu M, Liu M, Cheng Y, Yi C, Wang L, Zhao Y, Song G, Li D. Nat Chem Biol. 2022 Oct 13. pii: 10.1038/s41589-022-01163-8. doi: 10.1038/s41589-022-01163-8. PubMed 36229683.
Backbone
  Vector backbone: pCMV
  Vector type: Mammalian Expression, CRISPR
Growth in bacteria
  Bacterial resistance: Ampicillin, 100 μg/mL
  Growth temperature: 37°C
  Growth strain: DH5alpha
  Copy number: High Copy
Gene/Insert
  Gene/Insert name: TadA-8e (N108Q)-nSpCas9
  Insert size (bp): 4818
  Tag / fusion protein: 6*His (C terminal on backbone)
  Cloning method: Gibson Cloning
  Sequencing primers: 5′ CMV-Forward; 3′ BGH-Reverse
Terms and licenses: Academic/Nonprofit Terms; Industry Terms: Not Available to Industry
How to cite: ABE8e-N108Q was a gift from Dali Li (Addgene plasmid # 194157 ; http://n2t.net/addgene:194157 ; RRID:Addgene_194157)
