[The description below was written by a language model from this plasmid's Addgene catalogue record and pLannotate feature annotations shown in this document.]
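Description:
ABE8e-N108Q is a mammalian expression plasmid on a pCMV backbone that encodes an engineered adenine base editor for CRISPR-directed A-to-G conversion. It is an 8.2 kb plasmid maintained in E. coli through a high-copy ColE1/pUC-type origin and selected with ampicillin via the β-lactamase gene and its native promoter. The remaining bacterial elements in the feature table (lac promoter and operator, CAP site, short lacI, SV40 promoter, MCS and bom fragments) are backbone remnants with no evident role in the payload. No mammalian selection marker is annotated.

The expression cassette consists of the CMV immediate early enhancer and promoter, followed by a T7 promoter that could support in vitro transcription, then a single open reading frame of about 4.8 kb terminated by the bGH polyadenylation signal. The fusion begins with an evolved E. coli tRNA adenosine deaminase domain, TadA-8e, carrying the N108Q substitution. This is joined to Streptococcus pyogenes Cas9, annotated as two contiguous segments, the first of which bears the D10A mutation. This is consistent with the record's description of the Cas9 portion as a nickase (nSpCas9). The catalogue entry lists a C-terminal 6×His tag contributed by the backbone, although the automated annotation did not flag it. Nuclear localization signals are not listed in the record.

No guide RNA cassette is annotated, so a guide RNA has to be supplied separately to direct the editor to its target. According to the associated publication title, the variant comes from work on engineering a more precise adenine base editor with minimal bystander editing.
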