Features (pLannotate 1.2.2; 17 found; start..end, strand, type, name):
    132..335     +  promoter       CMV promoter: human cytomegalovirus (CMV) immediate early promoter
    377..395     +  promoter       T7 promoter: promoter for bacteriophage T7 RNA polymerase
    466..957     +  CDS            tadA: TADA_ECOLI - Also known as yfhC. Experimental evidence at protein level: Swiss-Prot protein existence level 1. Catalyzes the deamination of adenosine to inosine at the wobble position 34 of tRNA(Arg2). Essential for cell viability. From Escherichia coli (strain K12).
   1060..2661    +  CDS            dCas9(N): N-terminal portion of catalytically inactive Streptococcus pyogenes dCas9 carrying the D10A mutation (Zetsche et al., 2015)
   2662..5156    +  CDS            Cas9(C) (fragment): C-terminal portion of Streptococcus pyogenes Cas9 (Zetsche et al., 2015)
   5278..5502    +  polyA_signal   bGH poly(A) signal: bovine growth hormone polyadenylation signal
   5506..5527    +  promoter       SV40 promoter (fragment): SV40 enhancer and early promoter
   5532..5548    +  misc_feature   MCS (fragment): pBluescript multiple cloning site
   5597..5613    -  protein_bind   lac operator: The lac repressor binds to the lac operator to inhibit transcription in E. coli. This inhibition can be relieved by adding lactose or isopropyl-β-D-thiogalactopyranoside (IPTG). lac repressor encoded by lacI
   5621..5651    -  promoter       lac promoter: promoter for the E. coli lac operon
   5666..5687    -  protein_bind   CAP binding site: CAP binding activates transcription in the presence of cAMP. E. coli catabolite activator protein
   5700..5792    -  CDS            lacI (fragment): lac repressor; lacI; The lac repressor binds to the lac operator to inhibit transcription in E. coli. This inhibition can be relieved by adding lactose or isopropyl-β-D-thiogalactopyranoside (IPTG).
   5975..6563    -  rep_origin     ori: high-copy-number ColE1/pMB1/pBR322/pUC origin of replication
   6734..7594    -  CDS            AmpR: β-lactamase; bla; confers resistance to ampicillin, carbenicillin, and related antibiotics
   7595..7699    -  promoter       AmpR promoter: bla
   7770..7814    -  misc_feature   bom (fragment): basis of mobility region from pBR322
   8045..131     +  enhancer       CMV enhancer (across the origin): human cytomegalovirus immediate early enhancer
>Addgene plasmid #194157 | ABE8e-N108Q | addgene full sequence | sequence record 381533 | Addgene NGS Result
ATATGCCAAGTACGCCCCCTATTGACGTCAATGACGGTAAATGGCCCGCCTGGCATTATGCCCAGTACAT
GACCTTATGGGACTTTCCTACTTGGCAGTACATCTACGTATTAGTCATCGCTATTACCATGGTGATGCGG
TTTTGGCAGTACATCAATGGGCGTGGATAGCGGTTTGACTCACGGGGATTTCCAAGTCTCCACCCCATTG
ACGTCAATGGGAGTTTGTTTTGGCACCAAAATCAACGGGACTTTCCAAAATGTCGTAACAACTCCGCCCC
ATTGACGCAAATGGGCGGTAGGCGTGTACGGTGGGAGGTCTATATAAGCAGAGCTGGTTTAGTGAACCGT
CAGATCCGCTAGAGATCCGCGGCCGCTAATACGACTCACTATAGGGAGAGCCGCCACCATGAAACGGACA
GCCGACGGAAGCGAGTTCGAGTCACCAAAGAAGAAGCGGAAAGTCTCTGAGGTGGAGTTTTCCCACGAGT
ACTGGATGAGACATGCCCTGACCCTGGCCAAGAGGGCACGGGATGAGAGGGAGGTGCCTGTGGGAGCCGT
GCTGGTGCTGAACAATAGAGTGATCGGCGAGGGCTGGAACAGAGCCATCGGCCTGCACGACCCAACAGCC
CATGCCGAAATTATGGCCCTGAGACAGGGCGGCCTGGTCATGCAGAACTACAGACTGATTGACGCCACCC
TGTACGTGACATTCGAGCCTTGCGTGATGTGCGCCGGCGCCATGATCCACTCTAGGATCGGCCGCGTGGT
GTTTGGCGTGAGGCAGTCAAAAAGAGGCGCCGCAGGCTCCCTGATGAACGTGCTGAACTACCCCGGCATG
AATCACCGCGTCGAAATTACCGAGGGAATCCTGGCAGATGAATGTGCCGCCCTGCTGTGCGATTTCTATC
GGATGCCTAGACAGGTGTTCAATGCTCAGAAGAAGGCCCAGAGCTCCATCAACTCCGGAGGATCTAGCGG
AGGCTCCTCTGGCTCTGAGACACCTGGCACAAGCGAGAGCGCAACACCTGAAAGCAGCGGGGGCAGCAGC
GGGGGGTCAGACAAGAAGTACAGCATCGGCCTGGCCATCGGCACCAACTCTGTGGGCTGGGCCGTGATCA
CCGACGAGTACAAGGTGCCCAGCAAGAAATTCAAGGTGCTGGGCAACACCGACCGGCACAGCATCAAGAA
GAACCTGATCGGAGCCCTGCTGTTCGACAGCGGCGAAACAGCCGAGGCCACCCGGCTGAAGAGAACCGCC
AGAAGAAGATACACCAGACGGAAGAACCGGATCTGCTATCTGCAAGAGATCTTCAGCAACGAGATGGCCA
AGGTGGACGACAGCTTCTTCCACAGACTGGAAGAGTCCTTCCTGGTGGAAGAGGATAAGAAGCACGAGCG
GCACCCCATCTTCGGCAACATCGTGGACGAGGTGGCCTACCACGAGAAGTACCCCACCATCTACCACCTG
AGAAAGAAACTGGTGGACAGCACCGACAAGGCCGACCTGCGGCTGATCTATCTGGCCCTGGCCCACATGA
TCAAGTTCCGGGGCCACTTCCTGATCGAGGGCGACCTGAACCCCGACAACAGCGACGTGGACAAGCTGTT
CATCCAGCTGGTGCAGACCTACAACCAGCTGTTCGAGGAAAACCCCATCAACGCCAGCGGCGTGGACGCC
AAGGCCATCCTGTCTGCCAGACTGAGCAAGAGCAGACGGCTGGAAAATCTGATCGCCCAGCTGCCCGGCG
AGAAGAAGAATGGCCTGTTCGGAAACCTGATTGCCCTGAGCCTGGGCCTGACCCCCAACTTCAAGAGCAA
CTTCGACCTGGCCGAGGATGCCAAACTGCAGCTGAGCAAGGACACCTACGACGACGACCTGGACAACCTG
CTGGCCCAGATCGGCGACCAGTACGCCGACCTGTTTCTGGCCGCCAAGAACCTGTCCGACGCCATCCTGC
TGAGCGACATCCTGAGAGTGAACACCGAGATCACCAAGGCCCCCCTGAGCGCCTCTATGATCAAGAGATA
CGACGAGCACCACCAGGACCTGACCCTGCTGAAAGCTCTCGTGCGGCAGCAGCTGCCTGAGAAGTACAAA
GAGATTTTCTTCGACCAGAGCAAGAACGGCTACGCCGGCTACATTGACGGCGGAGCCAGCCAGGAAGAGT
TCTACAAGTTCATCAAGCCCATCCTGGAAAAGATGGACGGCACCGAGGAACTGCTCGTGAAGCTGAACAG
AGAGGACCTGCTGCGGAAGCAGCGGACCTTCGACAACGGCAGCATCCCCCACCAGATCCACCTGGGAGAG
CTGCACGCCATTCTGCGGCGGCAGGAAGATTTTTACCCATTCCTGAAGGACAACCGGGAAAAGATCGAGA
AGATCCTGACCTTCCGCATCCCCTACTACGTGGGCCCTCTGGCCAGGGGAAACAGCAGATTCGCCTGGAT
GACCAGAAAGAGCGAGGAAACCATCACCCCCTGGAACTTCGAGGAAGTGGTGGACAAGGGCGCTTCCGCC
CAGAGCTTCATCGAGCGGATGACCAACTTCGATAAGAACCTGCCCAACGAGAAGGTGCTGCCCAAGCACA
GCCTGCTGTACGAGTACTTCACCGTGTATAACGAGCTGACCAAAGTGAAATACGTGACCGAGGGAATGAG
AAAGCCCGCCTTCCTGAGCGGCGAGCAGAAAAAGGCCATCGTGGACCTGCTGTTCAAGACCAACCGGAAA
GTGACCGTGAAGCAGCTGAAAGAGGACTACTTCAAGAAAATCGAGTGCTTCGACTCCGTGGAAATCTCCG
GCGTGGAAGATCGGTTCAACGCCTCCCTGGGCACATACCACGATCTGCTGAAAATTATCAAGGACAAGGA
CTTCCTGGACAATGAGGAAAACGAGGACATTCTGGAAGATATCGTGCTGACCCTGACACTGTTTGAGGAC
AGAGAGATGATCGAGGAACGGCTGAAAACCTATGCCCACCTGTTCGACGACAAAGTGATGAAGCAGCTGA
AGCGGCGGAGATACACCGGCTGGGGCAGGCTGAGCCGGAAGCTGATCAACGGCATCCGGGACAAGCAGTC
CGGCAAGACAATCCTGGATTTCCTGAAGTCCGACGGCTTCGCCAACAGAAACTTCATGCAGCTGATCCAC
GACGACAGCCTGACCTTTAAAGAGGACATCCAGAAAGCCCAGGTGTCCGGCCAGGGCGATAGCCTGCACG
AGCACATTGCCAATCTGGCCGGCAGCCCCGCCATTAAGAAGGGCATCCTGCAGACAGTGAAGGTGGTGGA
CGAGCTCGTGAAAGTGATGGGCCGGCACAAGCCCGAGAACATCGTGATCGAAATGGCCAGAGAGAACCAG
ACCACCCAGAAGGGACAGAAGAACAGCCGCGAGAGAATGAAGCGGATCGAAGAGGGCATCAAAGAGCTGG
GCAGCCAGATCCTGAAAGAACACCCCGTGGAAAACACCCAGCTGCAGAACGAGAAGCTGTACCTGTACTA
CCTGCAGAATGGGCGGGATATGTACGTGGACCAGGAACTGGACATCAACCGGCTGTCCGACTACGATGTG
GACCATATCGTGCCTCAGAGCTTTCTGAAGGACGACTCCATCGACAACAAGGTGCTGACCAGAAGCGACA
AGAACCGGGGCAAGAGCGACAACGTGCCCTCCGAAGAGGTCGTGAAGAAGATGAAGAACTACTGGCGGCA
GCTGCTGAACGCCAAGCTGATTACCCAGAGAAAGTTCGACAATCTGACCAAGGCCGAGAGAGGCGGCCTG
AGCGAACTGGATAAGGCCGGCTTCATCAAGAGACAGCTGGTGGAAACCCGGCAGATCACAAAGCACGTGG
CACAGATCCTGGACTCCCGGATGAACACTAAGTACGACGAGAATGACAAGCTGATCCGGGAAGTGAAAGT
GATCACCCTGAAGTCCAAGCTGGTGTCCGATTTCCGGAAGGATTTCCAGTTTTACAAAGTGCGCGAGATC
AACAACTACCACCACGCCCACGACGCCTACCTGAACGCCGTCGTGGGAACCGCCCTGATCAAAAAGTACC
CTAAGCTGGAAAGCGAGTTCGTGTACGGCGACTACAAGGTGTACGACGTGCGGAAGATGATCGCCAAGAG
CGAGCAGGAAATCGGCAAGGCTACCGCCAAGTACTTCTTCTACAGCAACATCATGAACTTTTTCAAGACC
GAGATTACCCTGGCCAACGGCGAGATCCGGAAGCGGCCTCTGATCGAGACAAACGGCGAAACCGGGGAGA
TCGTGTGGGATAAGGGCCGGGATTTTGCCACCGTGCGGAAAGTGCTGAGCATGCCCCAAGTGAATATCGT
GAAAAAGACCGAGGTGCAGACAGGCGGCTTCAGCAAAGAGTCTATCCTGCCCAAGAGGAACAGCGATAAG
CTGATCGCCAGAAAGAAGGACTGGGACCCTAAGAAGTACGGCGGCTTCGACAGCCCCACCGTGGCCTATT
CTGTGCTGGTGGTGGCCAAAGTGGAAAAGGGCAAGTCCAAGAAACTGAAGAGTGTGAAAGAGCTGCTGGG
GATCACCATCATGGAAAGAAGCAGCTTCGAGAAGAATCCCATCGACTTTCTGGAAGCCAAGGGCTACAAA
GAAGTGAAAAAGGACCTGATCATCAAGCTGCCTAAGTACTCCCTGTTCGAGCTGGAAAACGGCCGGAAGA
GAATGCTGGCCTCTGCCGGCGAACTGCAGAAGGGAAACGAACTGGCCCTGCCCTCCAAATATGTGAACTT
CCTGTACCTGGCCAGCCACTATGAGAAGCTGAAGGGCTCCCCCGAGGATAATGAGCAGAAACAGCTGTTT
GTGGAACAGCACAAGCACTACCTGGACGAGATCATCGAGCAGATCAGCGAGTTCTCCAAGAGAGTGATCC
TGGCCGACGCTAATCTGGACAAAGTGCTGTCCGCCTACAACAAGCACCGGGATAAGCCCATCAGAGAGCA
GGCCGAGAATATCATCCACCTGTTTACCCTGACCAATCTGGGAGCCCCTGCCGCCTTCAAGTACTTTGAC
ACCACCATCGACCGGAAGAGGTACACCAGCACCAAAGAGGTGCTGGACGCCACCCTGATCCACCAGAGCA
TCACCGGCCTGTACGAGACACGGATCGACCTGTCTCAGCTGGGAGGTGACTCTGGCGGCTCAAAAAGAAC
CGCCGACGGCAGCGAATTCGAGCCCAAGAAGAAGAGGAAAGTCTAACCGGTCATCATCACCATCACCATT
GAGTTTAAACCCGCTGATCAGCCTCGACTGTGCCTTCTAGTTGCCAGCCATCTGTTGTTTGCCCCTCCCC
CGTGCCTTCCTTGACCCTGGAAGGTGCCACTCCCACTGTCCTTTCCTAATAAAATGAGGAAATTGCATCG
CATTGTCTGAGTAGGTGTCATTCTATTCTGGGGGGTGGGGTGGGGCAGGACAGCAAGGGGGAGGATTGGG
AAGACAATAGCAGGCATGCTGGGGATGCGGTGGGCTCTATGGCTTCTGAGGCGGAAAGAACCAGCTGGGG
CTCGATACCGTCGACCTCTAGCTAGAGCTTGGCGTAATCATGGTCATAGCTGTTTCCTGTGTGAAATTGT
TATCCGCTCACAATTCCACACAACATACGAGCCGGAAGCATAAAGTGTAAAGCCTAGGGTGCCTAATGAG
TGAGCTAACTCACATTAATTGCGTTGCGCTCACTGCCCGCTTTCCAGTCGGGAAACCTGTCGTGCCAGCT
GCATTAATGAATCGGCCAACGCGCGGGGAGAGGCGGTTTGCGTATTGGGCGCTCTTCCGCTTCCTCGCTC
ACTGACTCGCTGCGCTCGGTCGTTCGGCTGCGGCGAGCGGTATCAGCTCACTCAAAGGCGGTAATACGGT
TATCCACAGAATCAGGGGATAACGCAGGAAAGAACATGTGAGCAAAAGGCCAGCAAAAGGCCAGGAACCG
TAAAAAGGCCGCGTTGCTGGCGTTTTTCCATAGGCTCCGCCCCCCTGACGAGCATCACAAAAATCGACGC
TCAAGTCAGAGGTGGCGAAACCCGACAGGACTATAAAGATACCAGGCGTTTCCCCCTGGAAGCTCCCTCG
TGCGCTCTCCTGTTCCGACCCTGCCGCTTACCGGATACCTGTCCGCCTTTCTCCCTTCGGGAAGCGTGGC
GCTTTCTCATAGCTCACGCTGTAGGTATCTCAGTTCGGTGTAGGTCGTTCGCTCCAAGCTGGGCTGTGTG
CACGAACCCCCCGTTCAGCCCGACCGCTGCGCCTTATCCGGTAACTATCGTCTTGAGTCCAACCCGGTAA
GACACGACTTATCGCCACTGGCAGCAGCCACTGGTAACAGGATTAGCAGAGCGAGGTATGTAGGCGGTGC
TACAGAGTTCTTGAAGTGGTGGCCTAACTACGGCTACACTAGAAGAACAGTATTTGGTATCTGCGCTCTG
CTGAAGCCAGTTACCTTCGGAAAAAGAGTTGGTAGCTCTTGATCCGGCAAACAAACCACCGCTGGTAGCG
GTGGTTTTTTTGTTTGCAAGCAGCAGATTACGCGCAGAAAAAAAGGATCTCAAGAAGATCCTTTGATCTT
TTCTACGGGGTCTGACACTCAGTGGAACGAAAACTCACGTTAAGGGATTTTGGTCATGAGATTATCAAAA
AGGATCTTCACCTAGATCCTTTTAAATTAAAAATGAAGTTTTAAATCAATCTAAAGTATATATGAGTAAA
CTTGGTCTGACAGTTACCAATGCTTAATCAGTGAGGCACCTATCTCAGCGATCTGTCTATTTCGTTCATC
CATAGTTGCCTGACTCCCCGTCGTGTAGATAACTACGATACGGGAGGGCTTACCATCTGGCCCCAGTGCT
GCAATGATACCGCGAGACCCACGCTCACCGGCTCCAGATTTATCAGCAATAAACCAGCCAGCCGGAAGGG
CCGAGCGCAGAAGTGGTCCTGCAACTTTATCCGCCTCCATCCAGTCTATTAATTGTTGCCGGGAAGCTAG
AGTAAGTAGTTCGCCAGTTAATAGTTTGCGCAACGTTGTTGCCATTGCTACAGGCATCGTGGTGTCACGC
TCGTCGTTTGGTATGGCTTCATTCAGCTCCGGTTCCCAACGATCAAGGCGAGTTACATGATCCCCCATGT
TGTGCAAAAAAGCGGTTAGCTCCTTCGGTCCTCCGATCGTTGTCAGAAGTAAGTTGGCCGCAGTGTTATC
ACTCATGGTTATGGCAGCACTGCATAATTCTCTTACTGTCATGCCATCCGTAAGATGCTTTTCTGTGACT
GGTGAGTACTCAACCAAGTCATTCTGAGAATAGTGTATGCGGCGACCGAGTTGCTCTTGCCCGGCGTCAA
TACGGGATAATACCGCGCCACATAGCAGAACTTTAAAAGTGCTCATCATTGGAAAACGTTCTTCGGGGCG
AAAACTCTCAAGGATCTTACCGCTGTTGAGATCCAGTTCGATGTAACCCACTCGTGCACCCAACTGATCT
TCAGCATCTTTTACTTTCACCAGCGTTTCTGGGTGAGCAAAAACAGGAAGGCAAAATGCCGCAAAAAAGG
GAATAAGGGCGACACGGAAATGTTGAATACTCATACTCTTCCTTTTTCAATATTATTGAAGCATTTATCA
GGGTTATTGTCTCATGAGCGGATACATATTTGAATGTATTTAGAAAAATAAACAAATAGGGGTTCCGCGC
ACATTTCCCCGAAAAGTGCCACCTGACGTCGACGGATCGGGAGATCGATCTCCCGATCCCCTAGGGTCGA
CTCTCAGTACAATCTGCTCTGATGCCGCATAGTTAAGCCAGTATCTGCTCCCTGCTTGTGTGTTGGAGGT
CGCTGAGTAGTGCGCGAGCAAAATTTAAGCTACAACAAGGCAAGGCTTGACCGACAATTGCATGAAGAAT
CTGCTTAGGGTTAGGCGTTTTGCGCTGCTTCGCGATGTACGGGCCAGATATACGCGTTGACATTGATTAT
TGACTAGTTATTAATAGTAATCAATTACGGGGTCATTAGTTCATAGCCCATATATTGAGTTCCGCGTTAC
ATAACTTACGGTAAATGGCCCGCCTGGCTGACCGCCCAACGACCCCCGCCCATTGACGTCAATAATGACG
TATGTTCCCATAGTAACGCCAATAGGGACTTTCCATTGACGTCAATGGGTGGAGTATTTACGGTAAACTG
CCCACTTGGCAGTACATCAAGTGTATC
